Addgene plasmid #163507: AiP11279 - pAAV-eHGT_022m-minBG-SYFP2-WPRE3-BGHpA (Alias: CN1279)
Purpose: Direct-expressing SYFP2 AAV Virus
Depositing lab: Allen Institute for Brain Science & Boaz Levi. Depositing organization: Allen Institute.
Backbone
  Vector backbone: scAAV-eHGT_022m-minBG-SYFP2-WPRE3-BGHpA
  Backbone manufacturer: Allen Institute
  Vector type: AAV
Growth in bacteria
  Bacterial resistance: Ampicillin, 100 μg/mL
  Growth temperature: 37°C
  Growth strain: NEB Stable
  Copy number: High Copy
Gene/Insert
  Gene/Insert name: SYFP2
  Species: Synthetic
  Insert size (bp): 720
  Promoter: minBetaGlobin
  Cloning method: Ligation Independent Cloning
  Sequencing primers: 5′ AGCGCACGAGGGAGCTT; 3′ ACGTCGCCGTCCAGCTC
Terms and licenses: Academic/Nonprofit Terms; Industry Terms: Not Available to Industry
Depositor comments: Funded by BRAIN initiative.
How to cite: AiP11279 - pAAV-eHGT_022m-minBG-SYFP2-WPRE3-BGHpA (Alias: CN1279) was a gift from Allen Institute for Brain Science & Boaz Levi (Addgene plasmid # 163507 ; http://n2t.net/addgene:163507 ; RRID:Addgene_163507)
