[The description below was written by a language model from this plasmid's Addgene catalogue record and pLannotate feature annotations shown in this document.]
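Description:
AiP11279 - pAAV-eHGT_022m-minBG-SYFP2-WPRE3-BGHpA (alias CN1279) is an AAV transfer plasmid of about 4.7 kb, built to produce recombinant adeno-associated virus that directly expresses a yellow fluorescent reporter. The backbone is recorded as a self-complementary (scAAV) design. The feature table shows AAV2 inverted terminal repeat fragments on either side of the expression cassette; these are the cis elements needed for replication and packaging of the viral genome. In bacteria the plasmid replicates from a high-copy ColE1/pUC-type origin and is selected with ampicillin through the bla gene and its promoter. The remaining backbone annotations (lacZα, lacI, rop and bom fragments, lac promoter and operator, CAP site) are cloning-vector remnants with no role in the payload. The listed growth strain is a recombination-deficient type often chosen to keep repeat-containing plasmids such as ITR vectors stable.

The payload is SYFP2, a monomeric, rapidly maturing yellow fluorescent protein derived from Aequorea victoria, with a coding region of roughly 720 bp. It is driven by a minimal beta-globin promoter. By the construct name, an element called eHGT_022m sits upstream of this promoter, presumably an enhancer that gives the weak core promoter its activity. This element falls in the unannotated region between the left ITR and the SYFP2 coding sequence, and the record does not state its origin or cell-type specificity. Downstream, two adjacent WPRE fragments correspond to the shortened WPRE3 element, which boosts transcript stability and expression while saving space. A bovine growth hormone polyadenylation signal terminates the transcript. "Direct-expressing" indicates that fluorescence needs no recombinase or other driver, so the virus reports the activity of the regulatory element in transduced cells. The deposit was funded by a brain research initiative.
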