Features (pLannotate 1.2.2; 17 found; start..end, strand, type, name):
     22..62      +  repeat_region  AAV2 ITR (fragment): inverted terminal repeat of adeno-associated virus serotype 2 inverted
    102..164     -  repeat_region  AAV2 ITR (fragment): inverted terminal repeat of adeno-associated virus serotype 2 inverted
    675..1391    +  CDS            SYFP2: SYFP2 is a basic (constitutively fluorescent) yellow fluorescent protein published in 2006, derived from Aequorea victoria. It is reported to be a very rapidly-maturing monomer with moderate acid sensitivity.
   1431..1588    +  misc_feature   WPRE (fragment): woodchuck hepatitis virus posttranscriptional regulatory element
   1594..1674    +  misc_feature   WPRE (fragment): woodchuck hepatitis virus posttranscriptional regulatory element
   1684..1795    +  polyA_signal   bGH poly(A) signal: bovine growth hormone polyadenylation signal
   1891..1996    +  repeat_region  AAV2 ITR (fragment): inverted terminal repeat of adeno-associated virus serotype 2 inverted
   2030..2187    +  CDS            lacZα (fragment): LacZα fragment of β-galactosidase; lacZ fragment
   2193..2292    -  misc_feature   bom (fragment): basis of mobility region from pBR322
   2394..2429    -  CDS            rop (fragment): Rop protein, which maintains plasmids at low copy number; rop
   2524..2628    +  promoter       AmpR promoter: bla
   2629..3489    +  CDS            AmpR: β-lactamase; bla; confers resistance to ampicillin, carbenicillin, and related antibiotics
   3660..4248    +  rep_origin     ori: high-copy-number ColE1/pMB1/pBR322/pUC origin of replication
   4431..4523    +  CDS            lacI (fragment): lac repressor; lacI; The lac repressor binds to the lac operator to inhibit transcription in E. coli. This inhibition can be relieved by adding lactose or isopropyl-β-D-thiogalactopyranoside (IPTG).
   4536..4557    +  protein_bind   CAP binding site: CAP binding activates transcription in the presence of cAMP. E. coli catabolite activator protein
   4572..4602    +  promoter       lac promoter: promoter for the E. coli lac operon
   4610..4626    +  protein_bind   lac operator: The lac repressor binds to the lac operator to inhibit transcription in E. coli. This inhibition can be relieved by adding lactose or isopropyl-β-D-thiogalactopyranoside (IPTG). lac repressor encoded by lacI
>Addgene plasmid #163507 | AiP11279 - pAAV-eHGT_022m-minBG-SYFP2-WPRE3-BGHpA (Alias: CN1279) | addgene full sequence | sequence record 325778 | Addgene NGS Result
AAAGCTTCCCGGGGGGATCTGGGCCACTCCCTCTCTGCGCGCTCGCTCGCTCACTGAGGCCGNNNNNNNN
NNNNNNNNNNNNNNYCMGGGCAWWGCCCGGGCGGCCTCAGTGAGCGAGCGAGCGCGCAGAGAGGGAGTGG
CCAACTCCATCACTAGGGGTTCCTGGAGGGGTGGAGTCGTGACCTAGGACGCGTGTGTCCTCCAGAGTCC
GTGGGTCCTGTGATCCCTTGCTCCATTCAATGTGCTCATCAGAAGCCATATTTGAAGCAGCATCTACCAT
CCATGGTCCACCTTCTGTCTGGATCCACCCATTTAGGAAACCATATCCTTGTTTGACCAGATCACTCCTG
CACACGTGTTGCTTTGAATTCTAGCACAGGATTCAGCATGACATTTCCCTTGGATTCCTCTTCTGAGCCA
ACAGAGTGAGGGCTATTTCCCAAAAAAACAACACATTATTAACAAATGAATAAGAGCCAAGAAAACAATA
CAGCCAGCATATTTAGTCCACGCAAGCTTGTTTAGAATACAAATCGCAAATGTATTTAATTCACAAGGCT
CTTGGGGAAACTTTCGAGCTCGGGCTGGGCATAAAAGTCAGGGCAGAGCCATCTATTGCTTACATTTGCT
TCTGGGATCCAGATCTTTCGAAGCTAGCGCTACCGGTCGCCACCATGGTGAGCAAGGGCGAGGAGCTGTT
CACCGGGGTGGTGCCCATCCTGGTCGAGCTGGACGGCGACGTAAACGGCCACAAGTTCAGCGTGTCCGGC
GAGGGCGAGGGCGATGCCACCTACGGCAAGCTGACCCTGAAGCTGATCTGCACCACCGGCAAGCTGCCCG
TGCCCTGGCCCACCCTCGTGACCACCCTGGGCTACGGCGTGCAGTGCTTCGCCCGCTACCCCGACCACAT
GAAGCAGCACGACTTCTTCAAGTCCGCCATGCCCGAAGGCTACGTCCAGGAGCGCACCATCTTCTTCAAG
GACGACGGCAACTACAAGACCCGCGCCGAGGTGAAGTTCGAGGGCGACACCCTGGTGAACCGCATCGAGC
TGAAGGGCATCGACTTCAAGGAGGACGGCAACATCCTGGGGCACAAGCTGGAGTACAACTACAACAGCCA
CAACGTCTATATCACCGCCGACAAGCAGAAGAACGGCATCAAGGCCAACTTCAAGATCCGCCACAACATC
GAGGACGGCGGCGTGCAGCTCGCCGACCACTACCAGCAGAACACCCCCATCGGCGACGGCCCCGTGCTGC
TGCCCGACAACCACTACCTGAGCTACCAGTCCAAGCTGAGCAAAGACCCCAACGAGAAGCGCGATCACAT
GGTCCTGCTGGAGTTCGTGACCGCCGCCGGGATCACTCTCGGCATGGACGAGCTGTACAAGTAAGTCGAC
GGCGCGCCGCGGCCGCGAATTCGATATCATAATCAACCTCTGGATTACAAAATTTGTGAAAGATTGACTG
GTATTCTTAACTATGTTGCTCCTTTTACGCTATGTGGATACGCTGCTTTAATGCCTTTGTATCATGCTAT
TGCTTCCCGTATGGCTTTCATTTTCTCCTCCTTGTATAAATCCTGGTTAGTTCTTGCCACGGCGGAACTC
ATCGCCGCCTGCCTTGCCCGCTGCTGGACAGGGGCTCGGCTGTTGGGCACTGACAATTCCGTGGCTCGAG
CGACTGTGCCTTCTAGTTGCCAGCCATCTGTTGTTTGCCCCTCCCCCGTGCCTTCCTTGACCCTGGAAGG
TGCCACTCCCACTGTCCTTTCCTAATAAAATGAGGAAATTGCATCGCATTGTCTGAGTAGGTGTCATTCT
ATTCTGGGGGGTGGGGTGGGGCAGGACAGCAAGGGGGAGGATTGGGAAGACAATAGCAGGCATGACTAGT
CCACTCCCTCTCTGCGCGCTCGCTCGCTCACTGAGGCCGGGCGACCAAAGGTCGCCCGACGCCCGGGCTT
TGCCCGGGCGGCCTCAGTGAGCGAGCGAGCGCGCAGAGAGGGACAGATCCGGGCCCGCATGCGTCGACAA
TTCACTGGCCGTCGTTTTACAACGTCGTGACTGGGAAAACCCTGGCGTTACCCAACTTAATCGCCTTGCA
GCACATCCCCCTTTCGCCAGCTGGCGTAATAGCGAAGAGGCCCGCACCGATCGCCCTTCCCAACAGTTGC
GCAGCCTGAATGGCGAATGGCGCCTGATGCGGTATTTTCTCCTTACGCATCTGTGCGGTATTTCACACCG
CATATGGTGCACTCTCAGTACAATCTGCTCTGATGCCGCATAGTTAAGCCAGCCCCGACACCCGCCAACA
CCCGCTGACGCGCCCTGACGGGCTTGTCTGCTCCCGGCATCCGCTTACAGACAAGCTGTGACCGTCTCCG
GGAGCTGCATGTGTCAGAGGTTTTCACCGTCATCACCGAAACGCGCGAGACGAAAGGGCCTCGTGATACG
CCTATTTTTATAGGTTAATGTCATGATAATAATGGTTTCTTAGACGTCAGGTGGCACTTTTCGGGGAAAT
GTGCGCGGAACCCCTATTTGTTTATTTTTCTAAATACATTCAAATATGTATCCGCTCATGAGACAATAAC
CCTGATAAATGCTTCAATAATATTGAAAAAGGAAGAGTATGAGTATTCAACATTTCCGTGTCGCCCTTAT
TCCCTTTTTTGCGGCATTTTGCCTTCCTGTTTTTGCTCACCCAGAAACGCTGGTGAAAGTAAAAGATGCT
GAAGATCAGTTGGGTGCACGAGTGGGTTACATCGAACTGGATCTCAACAGCGGTAAGATCCTTGAGAGTT
TTCGCCCCGAAGAACGTTTTCCAATGATGAGCACTTTTAAAGTTCTGCTATGTGGCGCGGTATTATCCCG
TATTGACGCCGGGCAAGAGCAACTCGGTCGCCGCATACACTATTCTCAGAATGACTTGGTTGAGTACTCA
CCAGTCACAGAAAAGCATCTTACGGATGGCATGACAGTAAGAGAATTATGCAGTGCTGCCATAACCATGA
GTGATAACACTGCGGCCAACTTACTTCTGACAACGATCGGAGGACCGAAGGAGCTAACCGCTTTTTTGCA
CAACATGGGGGATCATGTAACTCGCCTTGATCGTTGGGAACCGGAGCTGAATGAAGCCATACCAAACGAC
GAGCGTGACACCACGATGCCTGTAGCAATGGCAACAACGTTGCGCAAACTATTAACTGGCGAACTACTTA
CTCTAGCTTCCCGGCAACAATTAATAGACTGGATGGAGGCGGATAAAGTTGCAGGACCACTTCTGCGCTC
GGCCCTTCCGGCTGGCTGGTTTATTGCTGATAAATCTGGAGCCGGTGAGCGTGGGTCTCGCGGTATCATT
GCAGCACTGGGGCCAGATGGTAAGCCCTCCCGTATCGTAGTTATCTACACGACGGGGAGTCAGGCAACTA
TGGATGAACGAAATAGACAGATCGCTGAGATAGGTGCCTCACTGATTAAGCATTGGTAACTGTCAGACCA
AGTTTACTCATATATACTTTAGATTGATTTAAAACTTCATTTTTAATTTAAAAGGATCTAGGTGAAGATC
CTTTTTGATAATCTCATGACCAAAATCCCTTAACGTGAGTTTTCGTTCCACTGAGCGTCAGACCCCGTAG
AAAAGATCAAAGGATCTTCTTGAGATCCTTTTTTTCTGCGCGTAATCTGCTGCTTGCAAACAAAAAAACC
ACCGCTACCAGCGGTGGTTTGTTTGCCGGATCAAGAGCTACCAACTCTTTTTCCGAAGGTAACTGGCTTC
AGCAGAGCGCAGATACCAAATACTGTTCTTCTAGTGTAGCCGTAGTTAGGCCACCACTTCAAGAACTCTG
TAGCACCGCCTACATACCTCGCTCTGCTAATCCTGTTACCAGTGGCTGCTGCCAGTGGCGATAAGTCGTG
TCTTACCGGGTTGGACTCAAGACGATAGTTACCGGATAAGGCGCAGCGGTCGGGCTGAACGGGGGGTTCG
TGCACACAGCCCAGCTTGGAGCGAACGACCTACACCGAACTGAGATACCTACAGCGTGAGCTATGAGAAA
GCGCCACGCTTCCCGAAGGGAGAAAGGCGGACAGGTATCCGGTAAGCGGCAGGGTCGGAACAGGAGAGCG
CACGAGGGAGCTTCCAGGGGGAAACGCCTGGTATCTTTATAGTCCTGTCGGGTTTCGCCACCTCTGACTT
GAGCGTCGATTTTTGTGATGCTCGTCAGGGGGGCGGAGCCTATGGAAAAACGCCAGCAACGCGGCCTTTT
TACGGTTCCTGGCCTTTTGCTGGCCTTTTGCTCACATGTTCTTTCCTGCGTTATCCCCTGATTCTGTGGA
TAACCGTATTACCGCCTTTGAGTGAGCTGATACCGCTCGCCGCAGCCGAACGACCGAGCGCAGCGAGTCA
GTGAGCGAGGAAGCGGAAGAGCGCCCAATACGCAAACCGCCTCTCCCCGCGCGTTGGCCGATTCATTAAT
GCAGCTGGCACGACAGGTTTCCCGACTGGAAAGCGGGCAGTGAGCGCAACGCAATTAATGTGAGTTAGCT
CACTCATTAGGCACCCCAGGCTTTACACTTTATGCTTCCGGCTCGTATGTTGTGTGGAATTGTGAGCGGA
TAACAATTTCACACAGGAAACAGCTATGACCATGATTACGCCAAGCTCTCGAGATCTAG
